>Addgene plasmid #34348 | KHBD00197 | depositor partial sequence | sequence record 40915 | KHBD00197 sequence 1539 bps
ATGGATCTGATAAATCCGTATATGCGCCATCATAGTTTTGCGGCCGCCGCCCAGGGAAGTCCCCCGTCGG
CGGCTCAACGTCATCATTTGGCGGCGGCCATGAGCAATGGCTTCGCGGATGTCCATGCCCATGCGATGGC
GGCGGCGGACTATCAACAACAGTTGGCCGATTACCACAGTGCAGCGGCGGCAGCGGCCGTTTATGCCAAC
AACAATAATAATAATAACAATAATAGCAGTAACAACAACAACAGCAGTCCGCTAATGTTGCTAAAGGCGG
CACATGGCGGAGGTCTCAAGGATTCGGACTCGCCATCGACGACACCGCCACCCGCCTCTTCTAGACTCCA
TTCTGACTCCTCGCCATCTCCGCGATACGAACACAATTCCAGTCCCGGTGTGGACAGTGCCAAGTCGTAT
GCCTTGAGCCAGAGGAGCAGCGGAGCGGAGGATCCATGCCAGACCAGCGAATCCGCCAGTCCACCGCCGC
AGGGCCAGAACGACTACAGTCCCGAGAATCTCAGCAGCCAGAGGGCAAAGTTCCAGCACCATCATGGAGT
GAACCCACTGGCTTTGCACAATGCCAACCATGCCGGAAACCCCGGATGTCACAACAACAATAACCACATG
GACCACAAGCTCCCACTGAGTTTTCTCGGTCCCCCGCTGGCCGCTCTTCACTCGATGACCACGGAAATGA
AGGGTCAAGGAGTCGGTGGATCGTCGGCGTCGGCAAATGGCTTGTCCTATAGCCACAGCCCGAATTCGCA
TTTGATCAGTGATCGCGGATCCGGTGGCAGCTCATCGTCGTCCTCCACCACGACTACGAACACCAACAGC
CAGGGTGCACCCAATCCGCACGGCATCGATACCATCCTCTCCAAACCACCGCCGGTGACATCGGCGGGTC
TAAGTGCTTTAACAGGAGCTGGCATTCCCCGCTTCTCGATCGCCGCCGCAGCAGCGGGAATGGCCCAGTA
TCTATCGCAGAGCCAAGGGGCGCCACTGAAGACCCACGCCGGACACATAGTGGACCGCACGCACCTGTAC
TGGCCAGGATTACAGGGACTGGTGGCCAATCCCATCGCGTGGCGCGAACGGCTCTCCAACACGATGTCCG
CCAATCTGTCTCAATCGCATCAGCATCATCCATCGAACGACAAGGATGGCAAAAAGAAACACACCCGCCC
AACATTCAGTGGTCAGCAGATCTTCGCCCTGGAGAAGACATTCGAGCAAACCAAGTATCTGGCCGGACCA
GAGCGTGCCAAGCTCGCTTACGCCTTAGGAATGTCCGAGTCGCAGGTTAAGGTCTGGTTCCAGAATCGTC
GCACCAAATGGCGCAAACGGCATGCGGCGGAAATGGCCACGGCCAAAAGGAAACAGGACGATATGGGCGG
CGATAACGATGGCGATTGCAGCGAGACCATGGATAGCGATAACGAAAGTCTCGATATGGGCGAGTCCCCG
GCTCAGAACAAGAGATGTCGCAGCAACAGTTCTGGGTCCTCGCAGCAGCAGCAGGATAATTATCGTCAT
