>Addgene plasmid #34348 | KHBD00197 | addgene partial sequence | sequence record 42046 | M13-Rev 5'-CAGGAAACAGCTATGACC-3'
TTATTTTGACTGATAGTGACCTGTTCGTTGCAACAAATTGATAAGCAATGCTTTCTTATAATGCCAACTT
TGTACAAGAAAGTTGGCAAATGACGATAATTATCCTGCTGCTGCTGCGAGGACCCAGAACTGTTGCTGCG
ACATCTCTTGTTCTGAGCCGGGGACTCGCCCATATCGAGACTTTCGTTATCGCTATCCATGGTCTCGCTG
CAATCGCCATCGTTATCGCCGCCCATATCGTCCTGTTTCCTTTTGGCCGTGGCCATTTCCGCCGCATGCC
GTTTGCGCCATTTGGTGCGACGATTCTGGAACCAGACCTTAACCTGCGACTCGGACATTCCTAAGGCGTA
AGCGAGCTTGGCACGCTCTGGTCCGGCCAGATACTTGGTTTGCTCGAATGTCTTCTCCAGGGCGAAGATC
TGCTGACCACTGAATGTTGGGCGGGTGTGTTTCTTTTTGCCATCCTTGTCGTTCGATGGATGATGCTGAT
GCGATTGAGACAGATTGGCGGACATCGTGTTGGAGAGCCGTTCGCGCCACGCGATGGGATTGGCCACCAG
TCCCTGTAATCCTGGCCAGTACAGGTGCGTGCGGTCCACTATGTGTCCGGCGTGGGTCTTCAGTGGCGCC
CCTTGGCTCTGCGATAGATACTGGGCCATTCCCGCTGCTGCGGCGGCGATCGAGAAGCGGGGAATGCCAG
CTCCTGTTAAAGCACTTAGA
