[The description below was written by a language model from this plasmid's Addgene catalogue record.]
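Description:
KHBD00197 is a Gateway entry-type clone built in the pDONR221 donor backbone (Invitrogen), carrying the open reading frame of the Drosophila melanogaster gene CG13475, also known as HGTX or Nkx6 (FBgn0040318). The insert is recorded as 1539 bp in a backbone of about 2.5 kb once the donor cassette has been replaced. The plasmid is propagated in standard E. coli cloning strains as a high-copy plasmid under kanamycin selection. The ORF was introduced by Gateway cloning. In the pDONR221 system this normally means a BP recombination that swaps the donor's counter-selectable cassette for the insert and leaves it flanked by attL sites, although no feature table is provided to confirm the individual elements. M13 forward and reverse primer sites flank the insert for sequence verification.

The construct has no promoter for expressing the insert and no tags or reporters of its own. It serves as a shuttle from which the coding sequence can be moved by LR recombination into any compatible Gateway destination vector. The depositor notes that ORFs in this collection were cloned open-ended, without a stop codon, which allows in-frame C-terminal fusions to tags or domains supplied by the destination vector. It also means that the destination vector must supply a stop codon.

The clone belongs to a collection associated with a study on automated protein–DNA interaction screening of Drosophila regulatory elements. It is therefore best understood as a transferable ORF resource for expressing this fly gene product in such interaction assays or in other downstream expression formats.
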