Addgene plasmid #34348: KHBD00197
Depositing lab: Bart Deplancke. Depositing organization: Swiss Federal Institute of Technology (EPFL). Publication: Automated protein-DNA interaction screening of Drosophila regulatory elements. Korneel Hens, Jean-Daniel Feuz, Alina Isakova, Antonina Lagovitina, Andreas Massouras, Julien Bryois, Patrick Callaerts, Susan E. Celniker, Bart Deplancke. Nat Methods. 2011 Oct 30;8(12):1065-70. 10.1038/nmeth.1763 PubMed 22037703.
Backbone
  Vector backbone: pDONR221
  Backbone manufacturer: Invitrogen
  Backbone size w/o insert (bp): 2536
  Vector type: Gateway Donor Vector
Growth in bacteria
  Bacterial resistance: Kanamycin, 50 μg/mL
  Growth temperature: 37°C
  Growth strain: DH5alpha
  Copy number: High Copy
Gene/Insert
  Gene/Insert name: CG13475 (alt names: FBgn0040318; HGTX)
  Species: D. melanogaster (fly)
  Insert size (bp): 1539
  Entrez Gene: HGTX (a.k.a. Dmel_CG13475, CG13475, CG4745, Dmel\CG13475, Nk6, Nkx6, dNkx6, nkx6)
  Cloning method: Gateway Cloning
  Sequencing primers: 5′ M13F; 3′ M13R
Terms and licenses: Academic/Nonprofit Terms; Industry Terms: Not Available to Industry
Depositor comments: Please note that the ORFs in this collection were cloned open-ended (without a stop codon).
How to cite: KHBD00197 was a gift from Bart Deplancke (Addgene plasmid # 34348 ; http://n2t.net/addgene:34348 ; RRID:Addgene_34348)
